>Addgene plasmid #191612 | E3_pENTR_L3-L2_NG_G1397-DddA11'-N | addgene full sequence | sequence record 379109 | Addgene NGS Result
GTTTGTAGAAACGCAAAAAGGCCATCCGTCAGGATGGCCTTCTGCTTAGTTTGATGCCTGGCAGTTTATG
GCGGGCGTCCTGCCCGCCACCCTCCGGGCCGTTGCTTCACAACGTTCAAATCCGCTCCCGGCGGATTTGT
CCTACTCAGGAGAGCGTTCACCGACAAACAACAGATAAAACGAAAGGCCCAGTCTTCCGACTGAGCCTTT
CGTTTTATTTGATGCCTGGCAGTTCCCTACTCTCGCGTTAACGCTAGCATGGATGTTTTCCCAGTCACGA
CGTTGTAAAACGACGGCCAGTCTTAAGCTCGGGCCCCAAATAATGATTTTATTTTGACTGATAGTGACCT
GTTCGTTGCAACAAATTGATGAGCAATGCTTTTTTATAATGCCAACTTTGTATAATAAAGTTGATAAGGA
GACCGCCGCTGCCAAGTTCGAGAGACAGCACATGGACAGCATCGATATCGCCGATCTACGCACGCTCGGC
TACAGCCAGCAGCAACAGGAGAAAATCAAACCGAAGGTTCGTTCGACAGTGGCGCAGCACCACGAGGCAC
TGGTCGGCCACGGGTTTACACACGCGCACATCGTTGCGTTAAGCCAACACCCGGCAGCGTTAGGGACCGT
CGCTGTCAAGTATCAGGACATGATCGCAGCGTTGCCAGAGGCGACACACGAAGCGATCGTTGGCGTCGGC
AAACAGTGGTCCGGCGCACGCGCTCTGGAGGCCTTGCTCACGGTGGCGGGAGAGTTGAGAGGTCCACCGT
TACAGTTGGACACAGGCCAACTTCTCAAGATTGCAAAACGTGGCGGCGTGACCGCAGTGGAGGCAGTGCA
TGCATGGCGCAATGCACTGACGGGTGCCCCGCTCAAGGAGACGGGCGCCGCTACAGGGCGCGTCCCATTC
GCCATTCAGGCTGCGCAACTGTTGGGAAGGGCGATCGGTGCGGGCCTCTTCGCTATTACGCCAGCTGGCG
AAAGGGGGATGTGCTGCAAGGCGATTAAGTTGGGTAACGCCAGGGTTTTCCCAGTCACGACGTTGTAAAA
CGACGGCCAGTGAGCGCGCGTAATACGACTCACTATAGGGCGAATTGGGTACCGGGCCCCCCCTCGAGGT
CCTCCAGCTTTTGTTCCCTTTAGTGAGGGTTAATTGCGCGCTTGGCGTAATCATGGTCATAGCTGTTTCC
TGTGTGAAATTGTTATCCGCTCACAATTCCACACAACATACGAGCCGGAAGCATAAAGTGTAAAGCCTGG
GGTGCCTAATGAGTGAGCTAACTCACATTAATTGCGTTGCGCTCACTGCCCGCTTTCCACCGGTCGTCTC
CACCCCTGAGCAGGTAGTGGCTATTGCATCCAACGGAGGGGGCAGACCCGCACTGGAGTCAATTGTTGCC
CAGTTATCTCGCCCTGATCCGGCGTTGGCCGCGTTGACCAACGACCACCTCGTCGCCTTGGCCTGCCTCG
GCGGGCGTCCTGCGCTGGATGCAGTGAAAAAGGGATTGGGGGGGTCTGGATCGTATGCTTTAGGACCGTA
TCAGATCTCAGCTCCACAATTGCCTGCATATAACGGACAAACTGTTGGGACCTTTTACTACGTTAACGAT
GCTGGTGGATTGGAGTCCAAAGTGTTCATCTCTGGTGGCCCAACTCCATATCCCAATTATGTGAGTGCAG
GCCATGTTGAAGGTCAATCAGCCCTATTCATGAGAGATAACGGAATAAGTGAAGGACTGGTGTTTCACAA
CAATCCAAAAGGTACTTGTGGATTTTGCGTAAACATGATTGAGACACTTCTCCCAGAAAATGCCAAGATG
ACAGTTGTACCTCCTGAAGGTTCTGGTGGATCGACAAACCTTTCAGACATTATCGAGAAAGAGACAGGCA
AACAGCTAGTGATTCAAGAGTCCATTCTCATGCTTCCCGAAGAAGTTGAGGAAGTCATTGGGAATAAGCC
GGAAAGTGACATACTCGTTCATACGGCTTACGATGAGAGCACGGATGAGAATGTCATGTTGCTTACCAGT
GATGCACCTGAATACAAACCTTGGGCTTTAGTCATCCAGGACAGCAATGGTGAGAACAAGATCAAGATGC
TGTGATAACTCGAGCGATCCTCTAGAACCCAGCTTTCTTGTACAAAGTTGGCATTATAAGAAAGCATTGC
TTATCAATTTGTTGCAACGAACAGGTCACTATCAGTCAAAATAAAATCATTATTTGCCATCCAGCTGCAG
GGCGGCCGCGATATCCCCTATAGTGAGTCGTATTACATGGTCATAGCTGTTTCCTGGCAGCTCTGGCCCG
TGTCTCAAAATCTCTGATGTTACATTGCACAAGATAAAAATATATCATCATGAACAATAAAACTGTCTGC
TTACATAAACAGTAATACAAGGGGTGTTATGAGCCATATTCAACGGGAAACGTCGAGGCCGCGATTAAAT
TCCAACATGGATGCTGATTTATATGGGTATAAATGGGCTCGCGATAATGTCGGGCAATCAGGTGCGACAA
TCTATCGCTTGTATGGGAAGCCCGATGCGCCAGAGTTGTTTCTGAAACATGGCAAAGGTAGCGTTGCCAA
TGATGTTACAGATGAGATGGTCAGACTAAACTGGCTGACGGAATTTATGCCTCTTCCGACCATCAAGCAT
TTTATCCGTACTCCTGATGATGCATGGTTACTCACCACTGCGATCCCCGGAAAAACAGCATTCCAGGTAT
TAGAAGAATATCCTGATTCAGGTGAAAATATTGTTGATGCGCTGGCAGTGTTCCTGCGCCGGTTGCATTC
GATTCCTGTTTGTAATTGTCCTTTTAACAGCGATCGCGTATTTCGCCTTGCTCAGGCGCAATCACGAATG
AATAACGGTTTGGTTGATGCGAGTGATTTTGATGACGAGCGTAATGGCTGGCCTGTTGAACAAGTCTGGA
AAGAAATGCATAAACTTTTGCCATTCTCACCGGATTCAGTCGTCACTCATGGTGATTTCTCACTTGATAA
CCTTATTTTTGACGAGGGGAAATTAATAGGTTGTATTGATGTTGGACGAGTCGGAATCGCAGACCGATAC
CAGGATCTTGCCATCCTATGGAACTGCCTCGGTGAGTTTTCTCCTTCATTACAGAAACGGCTTTTTCAAA
AATATGGTATTGATAATCCTGATATGAATAAATTGCAGTTTCATTTGATGCTCGATGAGTTTTTCTAATC
AGAATTGGTTAATTGGTTGTAACACTGGCAGAGCATTACGCTGACTTGACGGGACGGCGCAAGCTCATGA
CCAAAATCCCTTAACGTGAGTTACGCGTCGTTCCACTGAGCGTCAGACCCCGTAGAAAAGATCAAAGGAT
CTTCTTGAGATCCTTTTTTTCTGCGCGTAATCTGCTGCTTGCAAACAAAAAAACCACCGCTACCAGCGGT
GGTTTGTTTGCCGGATCAAGAGCTACCAACTCTTTTTCCGAAGGTAACTGGCTTCAGCAGAGCGCAGATA
CCAAATACTGTTCTTCTAGTGTAGCCGTAGTTAGGCCACCACTTCAAGAACTCTGTAGCACCGCCTACAT
ACCTCGCTCTGCTAATCCTGTTACCAGTGGCTGCTGCCAGTGGCGATAAGTCGTGTCTTACCGGGTTGGA
CTCAAGACGATAGTTACCGGATAAGGCGCAGCGGTCGGGCTGAACGGGGGGTTCGTGCACACAGCCCAGC
TTGGAGCGAACGACCTACACCGAACTGAGATACCTACAGCGTGAGCTATGAGAAAGCGCCACGCTTCCCG
AAGGGAGAAAGGCGGACAGGTATCCGGTAAGCGGCAGGGTCGGAACAGGAGAGCGCACGAGGGAGCTTCC
AGGGGGAAACGCCTGGTATCTTTATAGTCCTGTCGGGTTTCGCCACCTCTGACTTGAGCGTCGATTTTTG
TGATGCTCGTCAGGGGGGCGGAGCCTATGGAAAAACGCCAGCAACGCGGCCTTTTTACGGTTCCTGGCCT
TTTGCTGGCCTTTTGCTCACATGTTCTTTCCTGCGTTATCCCCTGATTCTGTGGATAACCGTATTACCGC
CTTTGAGTGAGCTGATACCGCTCGCCGCAGCCGAACGACCGAGCGCAGCGAGTCAGTGAGCGAGGAAGCG
GAAGAGCGCCCAATACGCAAACCGCCTCTCCCCGCGCGTTGGCCGATTCATTAATGCAGCTGGCACGACA
GGTTTCCCGACTGGAAAGCGGGCAGTGAGCGCAACGCAATTAATACGCGTACCGCTAGCCAGGAAGA
Features (pLannotate 1.2.2; 21 found; start..end, strand, type, name):
     16..43      -  terminator     rrnB T2 terminator: transcription terminator T2 from the E. coli rrnB gene
    175..218     +  terminator     rrnB T1 terminator: Escherichia coli rrnB; transcription terminator T1 from the E. coli rrnB gene
    265..301     -  CDS            lacZα (fragment): LacZα fragment of β-galactosidase; lacZ fragment
    318..413     +  protein_bind   attL3: mutant version of attL; recombination site for the Gateway® LR reaction LR Clonase™
    473..883     +  CDS            avrXa10 (fragment): AVX10_XANOO - Experimental evidence at protein level: Swiss-Prot protein existence level 1. Avirulence protein. Induces the hypersensitive response (HR)in rice plants carrying the resistance gene Xa10. Activity depends on the presence of the core repeat domains; replacement with repeat domains from other proteins (AvrBs3 of X.euvesicatoria (AC P14727) or AvrXa7 of this organism) does not elicit the HR. Probably acts as a transcription factor in its host plant (rice) to induce plant resistance or disease. From Xanthomonas oryzae pv. oryzae.
    885..903     -  rep_origin     f1 ori (fragment): f1 bacteriophage origin of replication; arrow indicates direction of (+) strand synthesis
    908..1063    -  CDS            lacZα (fragment): LacZα fragment of β-galactosidase; lacZ fragment
   1071..1089    +  promoter       T7 promoter: promoter for bacteriophage T7 RNA polymerase
   1098..1121    -  misc_feature   MCS (fragment): pBluescript multiple cloning site
   1137..1155    -  promoter       T3 promoter: promoter for bacteriophage T3 RNA polymerase
   1200..1216    -  protein_bind   lac operator: The lac repressor binds to the lac operator to inhibit transcription in E. coli. This inhibition can be relieved by adding lactose or isopropyl-β-D-thiogalactopyranoside (IPTG). lac repressor encoded by lacI
   1224..1254    -  promoter       lac promoter: promoter for the E. coli lac operon
   1269..1290    -  protein_bind   CAP binding site: CAP binding activates transcription in the presence of cAMP. E. coli catabolite activator protein
   1389..1508    +  CDS            avrBs3 (fragment): AVRB3_XANEU - Experimental evidence at protein level: Swiss-Prot protein existence level 1. Avirulence protein. Acts as a transcription factor in C.annuum plants. In susceptible plants lacking the Bs3 resistance gene induces expression of a number of genes, including genes homologous to a family of auxin-induced genes, alpha-expansin genes, pectate lyase, anthocyanidin glucoside rhamnosyl transferase and at least one transcription factor, UPA20. Their expression leads to plant hypertrophy in mesophyll cells, probably mainly mediated by UPA20 (PubMed:17962565). In resistant plants induces the h
   1509..1844    +  CDS            dddA (fragment): DDDA_BURC1 - Experimental evidence at protein level: Swiss-Prot protein existence level 1. Toxic component of a toxin-immunity protein module, which functions as a cellular contact-dependent growth inhibition (CDI) system. CDI modules allow bacteria to communicate with and inhibit the growth of closely related neighboring bacteria in a contact-dependent fashion. Bacteria that have this module inhibit or kill bacteria without it, giving them a growth advantage. Probably specifically inhibited by cognate immunity protein DddI (Probable). The C-terminal 163 residue fragment has double-stranded DN
   1854..2102    +  CDS            UGI: UNGI_BPPB2 - Experimental evidence at protein level: Swiss-Prot protein existence level 1. This protein binds specifically and reversibly to the host uracil-DNA glycosylase, preventing removal of uracil residues from PBS2 DNA by the host uracil-excision repair system. From Bacillus phage PBS2 (Bacteriophage PBS2).
   2127..2226    -  protein_bind   attL2: mutant version of attL; recombination site for the Gateway® LR reaction LR Clonase™
   2257..2275    -  promoter       T7 promoter: promoter for bacteriophage T7 RNA polymerase
   2409..3218    +  CDS            KanR: aminoglycoside phosphotransferase; aph(3')-Ia; confers resistance to kanamycin in bacteria or G418 (Geneticin®) in eukaryotes
   3365..3953    +  rep_origin     ori: high-copy-number ColE1/pMB1/pBR322/pUC origin of replication
   4136..4228    +  CDS            lacI (fragment): lac repressor; lacI; The lac repressor binds to the lac operator to inhibit transcription in E. coli. This inhibition can be relieved by adding lactose or isopropyl-β-D-thiogalactopyranoside (IPTG).
