[The description below was written by a language model from this plasmid's Addgene catalogue record and pLannotate feature annotations shown in this document.]
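Description:
E3_pENTR_L3-L2_NG_G1397-DddA11'-N is a MultiSite Gateway entry clone (4,267 nt) that serves as the third entry module in assembling ptpTALECD_v2 vectors, a TALE-based cytidine deaminase system for base editing of plastid genomes in plants. It is propagated in E. coli as a high-copy plasmid through a ColE1/pUC-type origin and is selected with kanamycin (KanR, aph(3')-Ia). rrnB T1 and T2 terminators lie upstream of the recombination cassette, as is typical of pENTR-style plasmids, insulating it from read-through transcription. The catalogue lists the backbone as "PINII", which the feature table neither explains nor annotates.

The payload lies between attL3 and attL2, the sites that direct LR recombination with the other entry clones and a destination vector. It starts with a TALE N-terminal segment, annotated by homology to avrXa10. A lacZα stuffer follows, with lac promoter/operator, CAP site, T7 and T3 promoters and MCS remnants. This stuffer sits where the DNA-binding repeat array would go and probably acts as a placeholder to be replaced by platinum TALEN repeats, though the record does not say so explicitly. Downstream are a TALE C-terminal segment (avrBs3-like), a fragment of the double-stranded DNA cytidine deaminase DddA, and the uracil glycosylase inhibitor UGI from phage PBS2. According to the name and insert description, the deaminase part is the N-terminal half of the evolved DddA11' variant split at G1397, while "NG" probably denotes the last half-repeat's specificity. UGI protects the deaminated uracil from excision, favouring C-to-T conversion. No plant promoter or plastid transit peptide is annotated within the cassette, so these are presumably supplied by other assembly modules. The clone encodes one "hand" of the editor pair, and a partner carrying the complementary deaminase half is needed to restore activity at the target site.
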