Addgene plasmid #191612: E3_pENTR_L3-L2_NG_G1397-DddA11'-N
Purpose: ptpTALECD_v2 vector assembly, Entry clone 3 with attL2 and L3
Depositing lab: Shin-ichi Arimura. Depositing organization: The University of Tokyo. Publication: Characterization and development of a plastid genome base editor, ptpTALECD. Nakazato I, Okuno M, Itoh T, Tsutsumi N, Arimura SI. Plant J. 2023 Aug;115(4):1151-1162. doi: 10.1111/tpj.16311. Epub 2023 Jun 2. PubMed 37265080.
Backbone
  Vector backbone: PINII
  Vector type: Other
Growth in bacteria
  Bacterial resistance: Kanamycin, 50 μg/mL
  Growth temperature: 37°C
  Growth strain: DH5alpha
  Copy number: High Copy
Gene/Insert
  Gene/Insert name: C- and N termini of platinum TALEN, a half of the evolved DddA (DddA11'), and a uracil glycosylase inhibitor
  Species: Synthetic
  Cloning method: Ligation Independent Cloning
Terms and licenses: Academic/Nonprofit Terms; Industry Terms: Not Available to Industry
Depositor comments: Multisite Gateway entry vector to express one hand of pTALECD_v2-UGI
How to cite: E3_pENTR_L3-L2_NG_G1397-DddA11'-N was a gift from Shin-ichi Arimura (Addgene plasmid # 191612 ; http://n2t.net/addgene:191612 ; RRID:Addgene_191612)
